Addgene plasmid #222226: pSCL195
Purpose: Expresses site 2/Cas9/Eco1 RT in HIS3 locus.
Depositing lab: Seth Shipman. Depositing organization: J. David Gladstone Institutes. Publication: High throughput variant libraries and machine learning yield design rules for retron gene editors. Crawford KD, Khan AG, Lopez SC, Goodarzi H, Shipman SL. Nucleic Acids Res. 2025 Jan 11;53(2):gkae1199. doi: 10.1093/nar/gkae1199. PubMed 39658047.
Backbone
  Vector backbone: pZS.157
  Vector type: Yeast Expression, CRISPR
Growth in bacteria
  Bacterial resistance: Ampicillin, 100 μg/mL
  Growth temperature: 37°C
  Growth strain: DH5alpha
  Copy number: High Copy
Gene/Insert
  Gene/Insert name: site 2/Cas9/Eco1 RT
  Species: S. cerevisiae (budding yeast)
  Cloning method: Gibson Cloning
Terms and licenses: Academic/Nonprofit Terms; Industry Terms: Not Available to Industry
Depositor comments: Please visit https://doi.org/10.1101/2024.07.08.602561 for bioRxiv preprint.
How to cite: pSCL195 was a gift from Seth Shipman (Addgene plasmid # 222226 ; http://n2t.net/addgene:222226 ; RRID:Addgene_222226)
