[The description below was written by a language model from this plasmid's Addgene catalogue record and pLannotate feature annotations shown in this document.]
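Description:
pSCL195 is a yeast expression and CRISPR plasmid built on the pZS.157 backbone, designed to place a retron-based genome editing cassette at the HIS3 locus of Saccharomyces cerevisiae. The annotated features show no yeast replication origin (no 2μ or CEN/ARS element), which fits an integrating design. Instead, the plasmid carries the HIS3 promoter and coding sequence, which provide homology to the target locus and act as a histidine auxotrophic marker for selecting transformants. In E. coli it is propagated as a high-copy plasmid through a ColE1/pUC-type origin with ampicillin resistance (AmpR). An f1 origin, lacZα and lac promoter remnants, and T7 and T3 promoters are carried over from a pBluescript-like parent.

The payload is organised around the divergent, galactose-inducible GAL1,10 promoter, which is regulated by Gal4. In one direction it drives Streptococcus pyogenes Cas9, followed by the CYC1 terminator. In the other it drives the reverse transcriptase of the E. coli retron Eco1 (annotated as RT86). In retron editors, the reverse transcriptase copies a retron non-coding RNA into single-stranded DNA inside the cell, and this DNA serves as a repair donor at a Cas9-cut site. The insert name also includes "site 2", presumably a target site for editing, but the feature table does not annotate a corresponding element, nor any retron ncRNA or guide RNA, so its nature and position are not defined by the record. The associated work concerns high-throughput variant libraries used to derive design rules for retron gene editors, so the plasmid likely serves to build yeast strains with inducible Cas9 and Eco1 RT for testing such variants.
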