Features (pLannotate 1.2.2; 22 found; start..end, strand, type, name):
    249..300     +  misc_feature   bom (fragment): basis of mobility region from pBR322
    328..756     -  rep_origin     f1 ori (sequence partly withheld): f1 bacteriophage origin of replication; arrow indicates direction of (+) strand synthesis
    760..915     -  CDS            lacZα (fragment): LacZα fragment of β-galactosidase; lacZ fragment
    923..941     +  promoter       T7 promoter: promoter for bacteriophage T7 RNA polymerase
   1178..2134    -  CDS            RT86_ECOLX: Protein predicted: Swiss-Prot protein existence level 4. Participates in the synthesis of a msDNA (a branched RNA linked by a 2',5'-phosphodiester linkage to a single-stranded DNA) of unknown function. The retron transcript serves as primer and template to the reaction, and codes for the RT. From Escherichia coli.
   2173..2825    +  promoter       GAL1,10 promoter: GAL1 and GAL10 genes of S. cerevisiae; divergent inducible promoter, regulated by Gal4
   2826..2844    +  misc_feature   MCS (fragment): pBluescript multiple cloning site
   2851..6954    +  CDS            cas9: CAS9_STRP1 - Also known as csn1 From Streptococcus pyogenes serotype M1.
   7049..7238    +  terminator     CYC1 terminator: S. cerevisiae CYC1; transcription terminator for CYC1
   7277..7295    -  promoter       T3 promoter: promoter for bacteriophage T3 RNA polymerase
   7338..7360    -  protein_bind   lac operator (fragment): The lac repressor binds to the lac operator to inhibit transcription in E. coli. This inhibition can be relieved by adding lactose or isopropyl-β-D-thiogalactopyranoside (IPTG). lac repressor encoded by lacI
   7364..7394    -  promoter       lac promoter: promoter for the E. coli lac operon
   7409..7430    -  protein_bind   CAP binding site: CAP binding activates transcription in the presence of cAMP. E. coli catabolite activator protein
   7443..7535    -  CDS            lacI (fragment): lac repressor; lacI; The lac repressor binds to the lac operator to inhibit transcription in E. coli. This inhibition can be relieved by adding lactose or isopropyl-β-D-thiogalactopyranoside (IPTG).
   7718..8306    -  rep_origin     ori: high-copy-number ColE1/pMB1/pBR322/pUC origin of replication
   8477..9337    -  CDS            AmpR: β-lactamase; bla; confers resistance to ampicillin, carbenicillin, and related antibiotics
   9338..9442    -  promoter       AmpR promoter: bla
   9810..9845    +  CDS            rop (fragment): Rop protein, which maintains plasmids at low copy number; rop
   9947..9996    +  misc_feature   bom (fragment): basis of mobility region from pBR322
   9997..10077   -  CDS            MRM1 (fragment): MRM1_YEAST - Also known as PET56 From Saccharomyces cerevisiae (strain ATCC 204508 / S288c) (Baker's yeast).
  10127..10314   +  promoter       HIS3 promoter: S. cerevisiae HIS3
  10315..41      +  CDS            HIS3 (across the origin): imidazoleglycerol-phosphate dehydratase, required for histidine biosynthesis; S. cerevisiae HIS3; yeast auxotrophic marker
>Addgene plasmid #222226 | pSCL195 | addgene full sequence | sequence record 439430 | Addgene NGS Result
GTACCAACGATGTTCCCTCCACCAAAGGTGTTCTTATGTAGTGACACCGATTATTTAAAGCTGCAGCATA
CGATATATATACATGTGTATATATGTATACCTATGAATGTCAGTAAGTATGTATACGAACAGTATGATAC
TGAAGATGACAAGGTAATGCATCATTCTATACGTGTCATTCTGAACGAGGCGCGCTTTCCTTTTTTCTTT
TTGCTTTTTCTTTTTTTTTCTCTTGAACTCGACGGATCTATGCGGTGTGAAATACCGCACAGATGCGTAA
GGAGAAAATACCGCATCAGGAAATTGTAAGCGTTAATATTTTGTTAAAATTCGCGTTAAATTTTTGTTAA
ATCAGCTCATTTTTTAACCAATAGGCCGAAATCGGCAAAATCCCTTATAAATCAAAAGAATAGACCGAGA
TAGGGT
[37 nt withheld, positions 427-463]
AAAGAACGTGGACTCCAACGTCAAAGG
[49 nt withheld, positions 491-539]
T
[91 nt withheld, positions 541-631]
G
[124 nt withheld, positions 633-756]
CCATTCGCCATTCAGGCTGCGCAACTGTTGGGAAGGGCGATCGGTGCGGGCCTCTTCGCTATTACGCCAG
CTGGCGAAAGGGGGATGTGCTGCAAGGCGATTAAGTTGGGTAACGCCAGGGTTTTCCCAGTCACGACGTT
GTAAAACGACGGCCAGTGAGCGCGCGTAATACGACTCACTATAGGGCGAATTGCATATCTTTCCATAGAT
TTTCAATTTTTGATGTCTCCATGGTGGTACAGAGAACTTGTAAACAATTCGGTCCCTACATGTGAGGAAA
TTCGCTGTGACACTTTTATCACTGAACTCCAAATTTAAAAAATAGCATAAAATTCGTTATACAGCAAATC
TATGTGTTGCAATTAAGAACTAAAAGATATAGAGTGCATATTTTCAAGAAGGATAGTAAGCTGGCAAATC
AAGTCTTAGCCTTGTTCAATGGGTTCTTACCGTACTTCTTTTCCAACTTAGAGATGTAGGTAATCAATCT
TCTGTGGGACTTAGAATCAACGGACAAGATGAAAGACAACCAACCTCTAACATGTTCGATTTCGGAGGAT
TTACCGCAGAAAATATGGTGGATCTTGGCTCTGATTTCTTTGTACTTTTCTCTACCAATACCAACCTTTT
CTTGGGAGATAACCAAACCGGTAACTTTTCTTTGGGATCTTGGACCAGAAATACAGGTCTTTTTGGAGTT
GATGACCAAACCTTCTGATGGAATAATGGAGAACAAGAAGTCTCTGGCCTTAACAACTTTCTTCATAGAT
TGAGCAGACAAGGTCAAGTCATCAGCGTATCTAGTGTATATCAAACCTCTAGAACCAGCATAACCTTGAA
TTCTGTAGTCCAACTTGGAGCAAATCAAGTTAGCCAATTTTGGAGAAGATGGAGCACCTTGTGGCAACAA
GTTCTTGTAGCAGCAAATCTTGGTCAAAACAGAGGAGATCAATCTGTTGTAACCCAAAGAATGGAAAACA
CCGAAAACCTTGTTAGCAGTCAAAGATGGGAAGAAATCTTCCAAGTCGATGTTCAAAATGAAGTTGGCAC
CAATATGTGGAGTGGCATTGTTCAAGATGGATTGGTGCTTTTCAAAACCGATAGAAAATGGGGAGGAGGA
TAACTTGTCCAAGATGTTTCTCAAAACCCAACCTTGTAAAGCCTTCAATTCTCTGGATGGTTGGTAGATA
GTTCTCATTCTCTTTTCTGGACCCTTCTTTTCAACAGTGTAGATTCTGTATCTGAAATCGGCGGTGTAGA
TCAATAATCTCAAGGTTTCAACAGAAATTCTGGTAGCCTTAGACATATCGTGCAAGTTGTTCATGACTGG
CAAACCCAAATTTCTCAATCTGAAGGTGTTCAAGTATTCAGCGGACTTGACCTTTCTTTTCTTCTTTGGT
GGCATTTATATTGAATTTTCAAAAATTCTTACTTTTTTTTTGGATGGACGCAAAGAAGTTTAATAATCAT
ATTACATGGCATTACCACCATATACATATCCATATCTAATCTTACTTATATGTTGTGGAAATGTAAAGAG
CCCCATTATCTTAGCCTAAAAAAACCTTCTCTTTGGAACTTTCAGTAATACGCTTAACTGCTCATTGCTA
TATTGAAGTACGGATTAGAAGCCGCCGAGCGGGCGACAGCCCTCCGACGGAAGACTCTCCTCCGTGCGTC
CTCGTCTTCACCGGTCGCGTTCCTGAAACGCAGATGTGCCTCGCGCCGCACTGCTCCGAACAATAAAGAT
TCTACAATACTAGCTTTTATGGTTATGAAGAGGAAAAATTGGCAGTAACCTGGCCCCACAAACCTTCAAA
TTAACGAATCAAATTAACAACCATAGGATGATAATGCGATTAGTTTTTTAGCCTTATTTCTGGGGTAATT
AATCAGCGAAGCGATGATTTTTGATCTATTAACAGATATATAAATGGAAAAGCTGCATAACCACTTTAAC
TAATACTTTCAACATTTTCAGTTTGTATTACTTCTTATTCAAATGTCATAAAAGTATCAACAAAAAATTG
TTAATATACCTCTATACTTTAACGTCAAGGAGAAAAAACAACTAGTGGATCCCCCGGGAAAAAAATGGAC
AAGAAGTACTCCATTGGGCTCGATATCGGCACAAACAGCGTCGGTTGGGCCGTCATTACGGACGAGTACA
AGGTGCCGAGCAAAAAATTCAAAGTTCTGGGCAATACCGATCGCCACAGCATAAAGAAGAACCTCATTGG
CGCCCTCCTGTTCGACTCCGGGGAGACGGCCGAAGCCACGCGGCTCAAAAGAACAGCACGGCGCAGATAT
ACCCGCAGAAAGAATCGGATCTGCTACCTGCAGGAGATCTTTAGTAATGAGATGGCTAAGGTGGATGACT
CTTTCTTCCATAGGCTGGAGGAGTCCTTTTTGGTGGAGGAGGATAAAAAGCACGAGCGCCACCCAATCTT
TGGCAATATCGTGGACGAGGTGGCGTACCATGAAAAGTACCCAACCATATATCATCTGAGGAAGAAGCTT
GTAGACAGTACTGATAAGGCTGACTTGCGGTTGATCTATCTCGCGCTGGCGCATATGATCAAATTTCGGG
GACACTTCCTCATCGAGGGGGACCTGAACCCAGACAACAGCGATGTCGACAAACTCTTTATCCAACTGGT
TCAGACTTACAATCAGCTTTTCGAAGAGAACCCGATCAACGCATCCGGAGTTGACGCCAAAGCAATCCTG
AGCGCTAGGCTGTCCAAATCCCGGCGGCTCGAAAACCTCATCGCACAGCTCCCTGGGGAGAAGAAGAACG
GCCTGTTTGGTAATCTTATCGCCCTGTCACTCGGGCTGACCCCCAACTTTAAATCTAACTTCGACCTGGC
CGAAGATGCCAAGCTTCAACTGAGCAAAGACACCTACGATGATGATCTCGACAATCTGCTGGCCCAGATC
GGCGACCAGTACGCAGACCTTTTTTTGGCGGCAAAGAACCTGTCAGACGCCATTCTGCTGAGTGATATTC
TGCGAGTGAACACGGAGATCACCAAAGCTCCGCTGAGCGCTAGTATGATCAAGCGCTATGATGAGCACCA
CCAAGACTTGACTTTGCTGAAGGCCCTTGTCAGACAGCAACTGCCTGAGAAGTACAAGGAAATTTTCTTC
GATCAGTCTAAAAATGGCTACGCCGGATACATTGACGGCGGAGCAAGCCAGGAGGAATTTTACAAATTTA
TTAAGCCCATCTTGGAAAAAATGGACGGCACCGAGGAGCTGCTGGTAAAGCTTAACAGAGAAGATCTGTT
GCGCAAACAGCGCACTTTCGACAATGGAAGCATCCCCCACCAGATTCACCTGGGCGAACTGCACGCTATC
CTCAGGCGGCAAGAGGATTTCTACCCCTTTTTGAAAGATAACAGGGAAAAGATTGAGAAAATCCTCACAT
TTCGGATACCCTACTATGTAGGCCCCCTCGCCCGGGGAAATTCCAGATTCGCGTGGATGACTCGCAAATC
AGAAGAGACCATCACTCCCTGGAACTTCGAGGAAGTCGTGGATAAGGGGGCCTCTGCCCAGTCCTTCATC
GAAAGGATGACTAACTTTGATAAAAATCTGCCTAACGAAAAGGTGCTTCCTAAACACTCTCTGCTGTACG
AGTACTTCACAGTTTATAACGAGCTCACCAAGGTCAAATACGTCACAGAAGGGATGAGAAAGCCAGCATT
CCTGTCTGGAGAGCAGAAGAAAGCTATCGTGGACCTCCTCTTCAAGACGAACCGGAAAGTTACCGTGAAA
CAGCTCAAAGAAGACTATTTCAAAAAGATTGAATGTTTCGACTCTGTTGAAATCAGCGGAGTGGAGGATC
GCTTCAACGCATCCCTGGGAACGTATCACGATCTCCTGAAAATCATTAAAGACAAGGACTTCCTGGACAA
TGAGGAGAACGAGGACATTCTTGAGGACATTGTCCTCACCCTTACGTTGTTTGAAGATAGGGAGATGATT
GAAGAACGCTTGAAAACTTACGCTCATCTCTTCGACGACAAAGTCATGAAACAGCTCAAGAGGCGCCGAT
ATACAGGATGGGGGCGGCTGTCAAGAAAACTGATCAATGGGATCCGAGACAAGCAGAGTGGAAAGACAAT
CCTGGATTTTCTTAAGTCCGATGGATTTGCCAACCGGAACTTCATGCAGTTGATCCATGATGACTCTCTC
ACCTTTAAGGAGGACATCCAGAAAGCACAAGTTTCTGGCCAGGGGGACAGTCTTCACGAGCACATCGCTA
ATCTTGCAGGTAGCCCAGCTATCAAAAAGGGAATACTGCAGACCGTTAAGGTCGTGGATGAACTCGTCAA
AGTAATGGGAAGGCATAAGCCCGAGAATATCGTTATCGAGATGGCCCGAGAGAACCAAACTACCCAGAAG
GGACAGAAGAACAGTAGGGAAAGGATGAAGAGGATTGAAGAGGGTATAAAAGAACTGGGGTCCCAAATCC
TTAAGGAACACCCAGTTGAAAACACCCAGCTTCAGAATGAGAAGCTCTACCTGTACTACCTGCAGAACGG
CAGGGACATGTACGTGGATCAGGAACTGGACATCAATCGGCTCTCCGACTACGACGTGGATCATATCGTG
CCCCAGTCTTTTCTCAAAGATGATTCTATTGATAATAAAGTGTTGACAAGATCCGATAAAAATAGAGGGA
AGAGTGATAACGTCCCCTCAGAAGAAGTTGTCAAGAAAATGAAAAATTATTGGCGGCAGCTGCTGAACGC
CAAACTGATCACACAACGGAAGTTCGATAATCTGACTAAGGCTGAACGAGGTGGCCTGTCTGAGTTGGAT
AAAGCCGGCTTCATCAAAAGGCAGCTTGTTGAGACACGCCAGATCACCAAGCACGTGGCCCAAATTCTCG
ATTCACGCATGAACACCAAGTACGATGAAAATGACAAACTGATTCGAGAGGTGAAAGTTATTACTCTGAA
GTCTAAGCTGGTCTCAGATTTCAGAAAGGACTTTCAGTTTTATAAGGTGAGAGAGATCAACAATTACCAC
CATGCGCATGATGCCTACCTGAATGCAGTGGTAGGCACTGCACTTATCAAAAAATATCCCAAGCTTGAAT
CTGAATTTGTTTACGGAGACTATAAAGTGTACGATGTTAGGAAAATGATCGCAAAGTCTGAGCAGGAAAT
AGGCAAGGCCACCGCTAAGTACTTCTTTTACAGCAATATTATGAATTTTTTCAAGACCGAGATTACACTG
GCCAATGGAGAGATTCGGAAGCGACCACTTATCGAAACAAACGGAGAAACAGGAGAAATCGTGTGGGACA
AGGGTAGGGATTTCGCGACAGTCCGGAAGGTCCTGTCCATGCCGCAGGTGAACATCGTTAAAAAGACCGA
AGTACAGACCGGAGGCTTCTCCAAGGAAAGTATCCTCCCGAAAAGGAACAGCGACAAGCTGATCGCACGC
AAAAAAGATTGGGACCCCAAGAAATACGGCGGATTCGATTCTCCTACAGTCGCTTACAGTGTACTGGTTG
TGGCCAAAGTGGAGAAAGGGAAGTCTAAAAAACTCAAAAGCGTCAAGGAACTGCTGGGCATCACAATCAT
GGAGCGATCAAGCTTCGAAAAAAACCCCATCGACTTTCTCGAGGCGAAAGGATATAAAGAGGTCAAAAAA
GACCTCATCATTAAGCTTCCCAAGTACTCTCTCTTTGAGCTTGAAAACGGCCGGAAACGAATGCTCGCTA
GTGCGGGCGAGCTGCAGAAAGGTAACGAGCTGGCACTGCCCTCTAAATACGTTAATTTCTTGTATCTGGC
CAGCCACTATGAAAAGCTCAAAGGGTCTCCCGAAGATAATGAGCAGAAGCAGCTGTTCGTGGAACAACAC
AAACACTACCTTGATGAGATCATCGAGCAAATAAGCGAATTCTCCAAAAGAGTGATCCTCGCCGACGCTA
ACCTCGATAAGGTGCTTTCTGCTTACAATAAGCACAGGGATAAGCCCATCAGGGAGCAGGCAGAAAACAT
TATCCACTTGTTTACTCTGACCAACTTGGGCGCGCCTGCAGCCTTCAAGTACTTCGACACCACCATAGAC
AGAAAGCGGTACACCTCTACAAAGGAGGTCCTGGACGCCACACTGATTCATCAGTCAATTACGGGGCTCT
ATGAAACAAGAATCGACCTCTCTCAGCTCGGTGGAGACAGCAGGGCTGACCCCAAGAAGAAGAGGAAGGT
GTGATCTCTTCTCGAGTCATGTAATTAGTTATGTCACGCTTACATTCACGCCCTCCCCCCACATCCGCTC
TAACCGAAAAGGAAGGAGTTAGACAACCTGAAGTCTAGGTCCCTATTTATTTTTTTATAGTTATGTTAGT
ATTAAGAACGTTATTTATATTTCAAATTTTTCTTTTTTTTCTGTACAGACGCGTGTACGCATGTAACATT
ATACTGAAAACCTTGCTTGAGAAGGTTTTGGGACGCTCGAAGGCTTTAATTTCACCGCGGTGGAGCTCCA
GCTTTTGTTCCCTTTAGTGAGGGTTAATTGCGCGCTTGGCGTAATCATGGTCATAGCTGTTTCCTGTGTG
AAATTGTTATCCGCTCACAATTCCACACAACATACGAGCCGGAAGCATAAAGTGTAAAGCCTGGGGTGCC
TAATGAGTGAGCTAACTCACATTAATTGCGTTGCGCTCACTGCCCGCTTTCCAGTCGGGAAACCTGTCGT
GCCAGCTGCATTAATGAATCGGCCAACGCGCGGGGAGAGGCGGTTTGCGTATTGGGCGCTCTTCCGCTTC
CTCGCTCACTGACTCGCTGCGCTCGGTCGTTCGGCTGCGGCGAGCGGTATCAGCTCACTCAAAGGCGGTA
ATACGGTTATCCACAGAATCAGGGGATAACGCAGGAAAGAACATGTGAGCAAAAGGCCAGCAAAAGGCCA
GGAACCGTAAAAAGGCCGCGTTGCTGGCGTTTTTCCATAGGCTCCGCCCCCCTGACGAGCATCACAAAAA
TCGACGCTCAAGTCAGAGGTGGCGAAACCCGACAGGACTATAAAGATACCAGGCGTTTCCCCCTGGAAGC
TCCCTCGTGCGCTCTCCTGTTCCGACCCTGCCGCTTACCGGATACCTGTCCGCCTTTCTCCCTTCGGGAA
GCGTGGCGCTTTCTCATAGCTCACGCTGTAGGTATCTCAGTTCGGTGTAGGTCGTTCGCTCCAAGCTGGG
CTGTGTGCACGAACCCCCCGTTCAGCCCGACCGCTGCGCCTTATCCGGTAACTATCGTCTTGAGTCCAAC
CCGGTAAGACACGACTTATCGCCACTGGCAGCAGCCACTGGTAACAGGATTAGCAGAGCGAGGTATGTAG
GCGGTGCTACAGAGTTCTTGAAGTGGTGGCCTAACTACGGCTACACTAGAAGAACAGTATTTGGTATCTG
CGCTCTGCTGAAGCCAGTTACCTTCGGAAAAAGAGTTGGTAGCTCTTGATCCGGCAAACAAACCACCGCT
GGTAGCGGTGGTTTTTTTGTTTGCAAGCAGCAGATTACGCGCAGAAAAAAAGGATCTCAAGAAGATCCTT
TGATCTTTTCTACGGGGTCTGACGCTCAGTGGAACGAAAACTCACGTTAAGGGATTTTGGTCATGAGATT
ATCAAAAAGGATCTTCACCTAGATCCTTTTAAATTAAAAATGAAGTTTTAAATCAATCTAAAGTATATAT
GAGTAAACTTGGTCTGACAGTTACCAATGCTTAATCAGTGAGGCACCTATCTCAGCGATCTGTCTATTTC
GTTCATCCATAGTTGCCTGACTCCCCGTCGTGTAGATAACTACGATACGGGAGGGCTTACCATCTGGCCC
CAGTGCTGCAATGATACCGCGAGACCCACGCTCACCGGCTCCAGATTTATCAGCAATAAACCAGCCAGCC
GGAAGGGCCGAGCGCAGAAGTGGTCCTGCAACTTTATCCGCCTCCATCCAGTCTATTAATTGTTGCCGGG
AAGCTAGAGTAAGTAGTTCGCCAGTTAATAGTTTGCGCAACGTTGTTGCCATTGCTACAGGCATCGTGGT
GTCACGCTCGTCGTTTGGTATGGCTTCATTCAGCTCCGGTTCCCAACGATCAAGGCGAGTTACATGATCC
CCCATGTTGTGCAAAAAAGCGGTTAGCTCCTTCGGTCCTCCGATCGTTGTCAGAAGTAAGTTGGCCGCAG
TGTTATCACTCATGGTTATGGCAGCACTGCATAATTCTCTTACTGTCATGCCATCCGTAAGATGCTTTTC
TGTGACTGGTGAGTACTCAACCAAGTCATTCTGAGAATAGTGTATGCGGCGACCGAGTTGCTCTTGCCCG
GCGTCAATACGGGATAATACCGCGCCACATAGCAGAACTTTAAAAGTGCTCATCATTGGAAAACGTTCTT
CGGGGCGAAAACTCTCAAGGATCTTACCGCTGTTGAGATCCAGTTCGATGTAACCCACTCGTGCACCCAA
CTGATCTTCAGCATCTTTTACTTTCACCAGCGTTTCTGGGTGAGCAAAAACAGGAAGGCAAAATGCCGCA
AAAAAGGGAATAAGGGCGACACGGAAATGTTGAATACTCATACTCTTCCTTTTTCAATATTATTGAAGCA
TTTATCAGGGTTATTGTCTCATGAGCGGATACATATTTGAATGTATTTAGAAAAATAAACAAATAGGGGT
TCCGCGCACATTTCCCCGAAAAGTGCCACCTGACGTACCTCTGACACATGCAGCTCCTAACACTCACAGT
GAAAGAAATTACAGTCGAAACGTATCTTAAACCATACCTGCATCAGCAAGTAATTCGAGCCCGTGAATCA
CCGACTTGCTGAAACTAACGGTCAGCAGGACTTGCGGTCGACAGGATGAGCGGTTGTGTCGCATACGAGT
GCTAAATTCCCCTCACTGTTACCCAGCGCTACCTCAATAGATTAGCTTATAAGCACACCTTGTTTCACAC
ACCTCCGGAGACGGTCACAGCTTGTACGTCTAAGAAACCATTATTATCATGACATTAACCTATAAAAATA
GGCGTATCACGAGGCCCTTTCGTCTCGCGCGTTTCGGTGATGACGGTGAAAACCTCTGACACATGCAGCT
CCCGGAGACGGTCACAGCTTGTCTGTAAGCGGATGCCGGGAGCAGACAAGCCCGTCAGGGCGCGTCAGCG
GGTGTTGGCGGGTGTCGGGGCTGGCTTAACTATGCGGCATCAGAGCAGATTGTACTGAGAGTGCACCATA
AATTCCCGTTTTAAGAGCTTGGTGAGCGCTAGGAGTCACTGCCAGGTATCGTTTGAACACGGCATTAGTC
AGGGAAGTCATAACACAGTCCTTTCCCGCAATTTTCTTTTTCTATTACTCTTGGCCTCCTCTAGTACACT
CTATATTTTTTTATGCCTCGGTAATGATTTTCATTTTTTTTTTTCCACCTAGCGGATGACTCTTTTTTTT
TCTTAGCGATTGGCATTATCACATAATGAATTATACATTATATAAAGTAATGTGATTTCTTCGAAGAATA
TACTAAAAAATGAGCAGGCAAGATAAACGAAGGCAAAGATGACAGAGCAGAAAGCCCTAGTAAAGCGTAT
TACAAATGAAACCAAGATTCAGATTGCGATCTCTTTAAAGGGTGGTCCCCTAGCGATAGAGCACTCGATC
TTCCCAGAAAAAGAGGCAGAAGCAGTAGCAGAACAGGCCACACAATCGCAAGTGATTAACGTCCACACAG
GTATAGGGTTTCTGGACCATATGATACATGCTCTGGCCAAGCATTCCGGCTGGTCGCTAATCGTTGAGTG
CATTGGTGACTTACACATAGACGACCATCACACCACTGAAGACTGCGGGATTGCTCTCGGTCAAGCTTTT
AAAGAGGCCCTAGGGGCCGTGCGTGGAGTAAAAAGGTTTGGATCAGGATTTGCGCCTTTGGATGAGGCAC
TTTCCAGAGCGGTGGTAGATCTTTCGAACAGGCCGTACGCAGTTGTCGAACTTGGTTTGCAAAGGGAGAA
AGTAGGAGATCTCTCTTGCGAGATGATCCCGCATTTTCTTGAAAGCTTTGCAGAGGCTAGCAGAATTACC
CTCCACGTTGATTGTCTGCGAGGCAAGAATGATCATCACCGTAGTGAGAGTGCGTTCAAGGCTCTTGCGG
TTGCCATAAGAGAAGCCACCTCGCCCAATG
